Addgene plasmid #145500: pGBW-m4046254
Purpose: Yeast Expression plasmid for SARS-CoV-2 ORF10 protein
Depositing lab: Ginkgo Bioworks & Benjie Chen. Depositing organization: Ginkgo Bioworks.
Backbone
  Vector backbone: AmpR; 2u URA3
  Backbone size w/o insert (bp): 4078
  Vector type: Yeast Expression
  Selectable markers: URA3
Growth in bacteria
  Bacterial resistance: Ampicillin, 100 μg/mL
  Growth temperature: 37°C
  Growth strain: DH5alpha
  Copy number: High Copy
Gene/Insert
  Gene/Insert name: SARS-CoV-2 ORF10 protein
  Species: S. cerevisiae (budding yeast); Severe acute respiratory syndrome coronavirus 2
  Insert size (bp): 110
  Mutation: wt
  Entrez Gene: ORF10 (a.k.a. GU280_gp11)
  Promoter: pGAL1
  Tag / fusion protein: Cleavable thrombin;6xHIS (C terminal on backbone)
  Cloning method: Unknown
Resource information
  A portion of this plasmid was derived from a plasmid made by: GinkgoBioworks
Depositor comments: NCBI Reference Sequence: YP_009725255.1Created by gene synthesis with Not1 site.
How to cite: pGBW-m4046254 was a gift from Ginkgo Bioworks & Benjie Chen (Addgene plasmid # 145500 ; http://n2t.net/addgene:145500 ; RRID:Addgene_145500)
