[The description below was written by a language model from this plasmid's Addgene catalogue record and pLannotate feature annotations shown in this document.]
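Description:
pGBW-m4046254 is an E. coli–yeast shuttle plasmid for galactose-inducible expression of the SARS-CoV-2 ORF10 protein in Saccharomyces cerevisiae. In bacteria it is propagated through a ColE1/pUC-type origin and selected with ampicillin. The β-lactamase gene is annotated as being driven by a cat promoter and is flanked by short bacterial and phage terminators (tonB, T7Te, T3Te) that insulate the backbone modules. A rop coding sequence is also annotated next to AmpR, although the catalogue lists the plasmid as high copy. In yeast, the 2μ origin supports multicopy episomal maintenance. The URA3 marker, with its own promoter fragment, allows selection in ura3 strains on medium lacking uracil and counterselection with 5-FOA.

The expression cassette consists of the GAL1 promoter, regulated by Gal4 and induced by galactose, followed by the short wild-type ORF10 insert (about 110 bp, made by gene synthesis) and a CYC1 terminator fragment. According to the catalogue, the backbone supplies a C-terminal thrombin-cleavable 6xHis tag, which would allow affinity purification and subsequent tag removal. The tag and the ORF10 coding sequence are not annotated as separate features in the table. The only feature annotated between promoter and terminator is a match to the coronavirus 3' UTR pseudoknot RNA family. This match most likely reflects the position of ORF10 at the 3' end of the viral genome rather than a deliberately added element. The species field lists both budding yeast and SARS-CoV-2, but the record does not state whether the sequence was codon-optimised. The plasmid appears suited to inducible production and purification of ORF10 in yeast, or to studying its effects there.
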