Features (pLannotate 1.2.2; 13 found; start..end, strand, type, name):
     25..466     +  promoter       GAL1 promoter: S. cerevisiae GAL1; inducible promoter, regulated by Gal4
    522..581     +  ncRNA          Corona pk3: Accession: RF00165 - Coronavirus 3' UTR pseudoknot
    656..828     +  terminator     CYC1 terminator (fragment): S. cerevisiae CYC1; transcription terminator for CYC1
    864..1040    +  promoter       URA3 promoter (fragment): S. cerevisiae URA3
   1041..1844    +  CDS            URA3: orotidine-5'-phosphate decarboxylase, required for uracil biosynthesis; S. cerevisiae URA3; yeast auxotrophic marker, counterselectable with 5-fluoroorotic acid (5-FOA)
   1927..2909    -  rep_origin     2μ ori: yeast 2μ plasmid origin of replication
   2987..3016    +  terminator     T3Te terminator: phage T3 early transcription terminator
   3038..3625    +  rep_origin     ori: high-copy-number ColE1/pMB1/pBR322/pUC origin of replication
   3637..3664    -  terminator     T7Te terminator: phage T7 early transcription terminator
   3688..3879    -  CDS            rop: Rop protein, which maintains plasmids at low copy number; rop
   3880..4740    -  CDS            AmpR: β-lactamase; bla; confers resistance to ampicillin, carbenicillin, and related antibiotics
   4741..4843    -  promoter       cat promoter: promoter of the E. coli cat gene encoding chloramphenicol acetyltransferase
   4844..4875    -  terminator     tonB terminator: bidirectional E. coli tonB-P14 transcription terminator
>Addgene plasmid #145500 | pGBW-m4046254 | depositor full sequence | sequence record 287677 | Full Sequence
GCGGCCGCTTGCTATATTGAAGTACGGATTAGAAGCCGCCGAGCGGGCGACAGCCCTCCGACGGAAGACT
CTCCTCCGTGCGTCCTCGTCTTCACCGGTCGCGTTCCTGAAACGCAGATGTGCCTCGCGCCGCACTGCTC
CGAACAATAAAGATTCTACAATACTAGCTTTTATGGTTATGAAGAGGAAAAATTGGCAGTAACCTGGCCC
CACAAACCTTCAAATTAACGAATCAAATTAACAACCATAGGATGATAATGCGATTAGTTTTTTAGCCTTA
TTTCTGGGGTAATTAATCAGCGAAGCGATGATTTTTGATCTATTAACAGATATATAAATGGAAAAGCTGC
ATAACCACTTTAACTAATACTTTCAACATTTTCAGTTTGTATTACTTCTTATTCAAATGTCATAAAAGTA
TCAACAAAAAATTGTTAATATACCTCTATACTTTAACGTCAAGGAGAAAAAACTATAATGGGCTATATAA
ACGTTTTCGCTTTTCCGTTTACGATATATAGTCTACTCTTGTGCAGAATGAATTCTCGTAACTACATAGC
ACAAGTAGATGTAGTTAACTTTAATCTCACACTCGTGCCGAGAGGTTCTCACCATCATCACCATCATTAA
ACAGGCCCCTTTTCCTTTGTCGATATCATGTAATTAGTTATGTCACGCTTACATTCACGCCCTCCTCCCA
CATCCGCTCTAACCGAAAAGGAAGGAGTTAGACAACCTGAAGTCTAGGTCCCTATTTATTTTTTTTAATA
GTTATGTTAGTATTAAGAACGTTATTTATATTTCAAATTTTTCTTTTTTTTCTGTACAAAGCGGCCGCCG
AACCACTAGTGCACTGCAGTACACGGTTTCCTTGAAATTTTTTTGATTCGGTAATCTCCGAACAGAAGGA
AGAACGAAGGAAGGAGCACAGACTTAGATTGGTATATATACGCATATGTAGTGTTGAAGAAACATGAAAT
TGCCCAGTATTCTTAACCCAACTGCACAGAACAAAAACGTGCAGGAAACGAAGATAAATCATGTCGAAAG
CTACATATAAGGAACGTGCTGCTACTCATCCTAGTCCTGTTGCTGCCAAGCTATTTAATATCATGCACGA
AAAGCAAACAAACTTGTGTGCTTCATTGGATGTTCGTACCACCAAGGAATTACTGGAGTTAGTTGAAGCA
TTAGGTCCCAAAATTTGTTTACTAAAAACACATGTGGATATCTTGACTGATTTTTCCATGGAGGGCACAG
TTAAGCCGCTAAAGGCATTATCCGCCAAGTACAATTTTTTACTCTTCGAGGACAGAAAATTTGCTGACAT
TGGTAATACAGTCAAATTGCAGTACTCTGCGGGTGTATACAGAATAGCAGAATGGGCAGACATTACGAAT
GCACACGGTGTGGTGGGCCCAGGTATTGTTAGCGGTTTGAAGCAGGCGGCAGAAGAAGTAACAAAGGAAC
CTAGAGGCCTTTTGATGTTAGCAGAATTGTCATGCAAGGGCTCCCTATCTACTGGAGAATATACTAAGGG
TACTGTTGACATTGCGAAGAGCGACAAAGATTTTGTTATCGGCTTTATTGCTCAAAGAGACATGGGTGGA
AGAGATGAAGGTTACGATTGGTTGATTATGACACCCGGTGTGGGTTTAGATGACAAGGGAGATGCATTGG
GTCAACAGTATAGAACCGTGGATGATGTGGTTTCTACAGGATCTGACATTATTATTGTTGGAAGAGGACT
ATTTGCAAAGGGAAGGGATGCTAAGGTAGAGGGTGAACGTTACAGAAAAGCAGGCTGGGAAGCATATTTG
AGAAGATGCGGCCAGCAAAACTAAAAAACTGTATTATAAGTAAATGCATGTATACTAAACTCACAAATTA
GAGCTTCAATTTAATTATATCAGTTATTACCCGAGTAACGAAGCATCTGTGCTTCATTTTGTAGAACAAA
AATGCAACGCGAGAGCGCTAATTTTTCAAACAAAGAATCTGAGCTGCATTTTTACAGAACAGAAATGCAA
CGCGAAAGCGCTATTTTACCAACGAAGAATCTGTGCTTCATTTTTGTAAAACAAAAATGCAACGCGAGAG
CGCTAATTTTTCAAACAAAGAATCTGAGCTGCATTTTTACAGAACAGAAATGCAACGCGAGAGCGCTATT
TTACCAACAAAGAATCTATACTTCTTTTTTGTTCTACAAAAATGCATCCCGAGAGCGCTATTTTTCTAAC
AAAGCATCTTAGATTACTTTTTTTCTCCTTTGTGCGCTCTATAATGCAGTCTCTTGATAACTTTTTGCAC
TGTAGGTCCGTTAAGGTTAGAAGAAGGCTACTTTGGTGTCTATTTTCTCTTCCATAAAAAAAGCCTGACT
CCACTTCCCGCGTTTACTGATTACTAGCGAAGCTGCGGGTGCATTTTTTCAAGATAAAGGCATCCCCGAT
TATATTCTATACCGATGTGGATTGCGCATACTTTGTGAACAGAAAGTGATAGCGTTGATGATTCTTCATT
GGTCAGAAAATTATGAACGGTTTCTTCTATTTTGTCTCTATATACTACGTATAGGAAATGTTTACATTTT
CGTATTGTTTTCGATTCACTCTATGAATAGTTCTTACTACAATTTTTTTGTCTAAAGAGTAATACTAGAG
ATAAACATAAAAAATGTAGAGGTCGAGTTTAGATGCAAGTTCAAGGAGCGAAAGGTGGATGGGTAGGTTA
TATAGGGATATAGCACAGAGATATATAGCAAAGAGATACTTTTGAGCAATGTTTGTGGAAGCGGTATTCG
CAATATTTTAGTAGCTCGTTACAGTCCGGTGCGTTTTTGGTTTTTTGAAAGTGCGTCATCAGAGCGCTTT
TGGTTTTCAAAAGCGCTCTGAAGTTCCTATACTTTCTAGCTAGAGAATAGGAACTTCCCGAGCGGCCGCG
TGTTACAAGCTTGACTCCAGCGTAACTGGACTGCAATCAACTCACTGGCTCACCTTCACGGGTGGGCCTT
TCTTCGGTAGAAAATCAAAGGATCTTCTTGAGATCCTTTTTTTCTGCGCGTAATCTGCTGCTTGCAAACA
AAAAAACCACCGCTACCAGCGGTGGTTTGTTTGCCGGATCAAGAGCTACCAACTCTTTTTCCGAGGTAAC
TGGCTTCAGCAGAGCGCAGATACCAAATACTGTTCTTCTAGTGTAGCCGTAGTTAGGCCACCACTTCAAG
AACTCTGTAGCACCGCCTACATACCTCGCTCTGCTAATCCTGTTACCAGTGGCTGCTGCCAGTGGCGATA
AGTCGTGTCTTACCGGGTTGGACTCAAGACGATAGTTACCGGATAAGGCGCAGCGGTCGGGCTGAACGGG
GGGTTCGTGCACACAGCCCAGCTTGGAGCGAACGACCTACACCGAACTGAGATACCTACAGCGTGAGCTA
TGAGAAAGCGCCACGCTTCCCGAAGGGAGAAAGGCGGACAGGTATCCGGTAAGCGGCAGGGTCGGAACAG
GAGAGCGCACGAGGGAGCTTCCAGGGGTAAACGCCTGGTATCTTTATAGTCCTGTCGGGTTTCGCCACCT
CTGACTTGAGCATCGATTTTTGTGATGCTCGTCAGGGGGGCGGAGCCTATGGAAAAACGCCAGCAACGCA
GAAAGGCCCACCCGAAGGTGAGCCAGGTGATTACATTTGGGCCCTCATCAGAGGTTTTCACCGTCATCAC
CGAAACGCGCGAGGCAGCTGCGGTAAAGCTCATCAGCGTGGTCGTGAAGCGATTCACAGATGTCTGCCTG
TTCATCCGCGTCCAGCTCGTTGAGTTTCTCCAGAAGCGTTAATGTCTGGCTTCTGATAAAGCGGGCCATG
TTAAGGGCGGTTTTTTCCTGTTTGGTCACTTACCAATGCTTAATCAGTGAGGCACCTATCTCAGCGATCT
GTCTATTTCGTTCATCCATAGTTGCCTGACTCCCCGTCGTGTAGATAACTACGATGCGGGAGGGCTTACC
ATCTGGCCCCAGTGCTGCAATGATACCGCGAGACCCACGCTCACCGGCTCCAGATTTATCAGCAATAAAC
CAGCCAGCCGGGAGGGCCGAGCGCAGAAGTGATCCTGCAACTTTATCCGCCTCCATCCAGTCTATTAATT
GTTGCCGGGAAGCTAGAGTAAGTAGTTCGCCAGTTAATAGTTTGCGCAACGTTGTTGCCATTGCTACAGG
CATCGTGGTGTCACGCTCGTCGTTTGGTATGGCTTCATTCAGCTCCGGTTCCCAACGATCAAGGCGAGTT
ACATGATCCCCCATGTTGTGCAAAAAAGCGGTTAGCTCCTTCGGTCCTCCGATCGTTGCCAGAAGTAAGT
TGGCCGCAGTGTTATCACTCATGGTTATGGCAGCACTGCATAATTCTCTTACTGTCATGCCATCCGTGAG
ATGCTTTTCTGTGACTGGTGAGTACTCAACCAAGTCATTCTGAGAATAGTGTATGCGGCGACCGAGTTGC
TCTTGCCCGGCGTCAATACGGGATAATACCGCGCCACATAGCAGAACTTTAAAAGTGCTCATCATTGGAA
AACGTTCTTCGGGGCGTAAACTCTCAAGGATCTTACCGCTGTTGAGATCCAGTTCGATGTAACCCACTCG
TGCACCCAACTGATCTTCAGCATCTTTTACTTTCACCAGCGTTTCTGGGTGAGCAAAAACAGGAAGGCAA
AATGCCGCAAAAAAGGGAATAAGGGCGACACGGAAATGTTGAATACTCATTTTAGCTTCCTTAGCTCCTG
AAAATCTCGATAACTCAAAAAATACGCCCGGTAGTGATCTTATTTCATTATGGTGAAAGTTGGAACCTCT
TACGTGCCGATCAAGTCAAAAGCCTCCGGTCGGAGGCTTTTGACTTTCTGCTATGGAGGTCAGGTATGAT
TTAAATGGTCAGTTAGA
